>Addgene plasmid #169603 | pVH614 | addgene full sequence | sequence record 365599 | Addgene NGS Result
TTACCAATGCTTAATCAGTGAGGCACCTATCTCAGCGATCTGTCTATTTCGTTCATCCATAGTTGCCTGA
CTCCCCGTCGTGTAGATAACTACGATACGGGAGGGCTTACCATCTGGCCCCAGTGCTGCAATGATACCGC
GGCTCCCACGCTCACCGGCTCCAGATTTATCAGCAATAAACCAGCCAGCCGGAAGGGCCGAGCGCAGAAG
TGGTCCTGCAACTTTATCCGCCTCCATCCAGTCTATTAATTGTTGCCGGGAAGCTAGAGTAAGTAGTTCG
CCAGTTAATAGTTTGCGCAACGTTGTTGCCATTGCTACAGGCATCGTGGTGTCACGCTCGTCGTTTGGTA
TGGCTTCATTCAGCTCCGGTTCCCAACGATCAAGGCGAGTTACATGATCCCCCATGTTGTGCAAAAAAGC
GGTTAGCTCCTTCGGTCCTCCGATCGTTGTCAGAAGTAAGTTGGCCGCAGTGTTATCACTCATGGTTATG
GCAGCACTGCATAATTCTCTTACTGTCATGCCATCCGTAAGATGCTTTTCTGTGACTGGTGAGTACTCAA
CCAAGTCATTCTGAGAATAGTGTATGCGGCGACCGAGTTGCTCTTGCCCGGCGTCAATACGGGATAATAC
CGCGCCACATAGCAGAACTTTAAAAGTGCTCATCATTGGAAAACGTTCTTCGGGGCGAAAACTCTCAAGG
ATCTTACCGCTGTTGAGATCCAGTTCGATGTAACCCACTCGTGCACCCAACTGATCTTCAGCATCTTTTA
CTTTCACCAGCGTTTCTGGGTGAGCAAAAACAGGAAGGCAAAATGCCGCAAAAAAGGGAATAAGGGCGAC
ACGGAAATGTTGAATACTCATACTCTTCCTTTTTCAATATTATTGAAGCATTTATCAGGGTTATTGTCTC
ATGAGCGGATACATATTTGAATGTATTTAGAAAAATAAACAAATAGGGGTTCCGCGCACATTTCCCCGAA
AAGTGCCACCTGACGTCTAAGAAACCAAGATCTCCACGCGTGGTACCCTCGAGCTACCGGGTAGGGGAGG
CGCTTTTCCCAAGGCAGTCTGGAGCATGCGCTTTAGCAGCCCCGCTGGGCACTTGGCGCTACACAAGTGG
CCTCTGGCCTCGCACACATTCCACATCCACCGGTAGGCGCCAACCGGCTCCGTTCTTTGGTGGCCCCTTC
GCGCCACCTTCTACTCCTCCCCTAGTCAGGAAGTTCCCCCCCGCCCCGCAGCTCGCGTCGTGCAGGACGT
GACAAATGGAAGTAGCACGTCTCAGTAGTCTCGTGCAGATGGACAGCACCGCTGAGCAATGGAAGCGGGT
AGGCCTTTGGGGCAGCGGCCAATAGCAGCTTTGCTCCTTCGCTTTCTGGGCTCAGAGGCTGGGAAGGGGT
GGGTCCGGGGGCGGGCTCAGGGGCGGGCTCAGGGGCGGGGCGGGCGCCCGAAGGTCCTCCGGAGGCCCGG
CATTCTGCACGCTTCAAAAGCGCACGTCTGCCGCGCTGTTCTCCTCTTCCTCATCTCCGGGCCTTTCGAC
CTCCAGCCCGAGCTCGGTATAGGTTCGAAGCGGAATTCACCATGGAAGACGCCAAAAACATAAAGAAAGG
CCCGGCGCCATTCTATCCGCTGGAAGATGGAACCGCTGGAGAGCAACTGCATAAGGCTATGAAGAGATAC
GCCCTGGTTCCTGGAACAATTGCTTTTACAGATGCACATATCGAGGTGGACATCACTTACGCTGAGTACT
TCGAAATGTCCGTTCGGTTGGCAGAAGCTATGAAACGATATGGGCTGAATACAAATCACAGAATCGTCGT
ATGCAGTGAAAACTCTCTTCAATTCTTTATGCCGGTGTTGGGCGCGTTATTTATCGGAGTTGCAGTTGCG
CCCGCGAACGACATTTATAATGAACGTGAATTGCTCAACAGTATGGGCATTTCGCAGCCTACCGTGGTGT
TCGTTTCCAAAAAGGGGTTGCAAAAAATTTTGAACGTGCAAAAAAAGCTCCCAATCATCCAAAAAATTAT
TATCATGGATTCTAAAACGGATTACCAGGGATTTCAGTCGATGTACACGTTCGTCACATCTCATCTACCT
CCCGGTTTTAATGAATACGATTTTGTGCCAGAGTCCTTCGATAGGGACAAGACAATTGCACTGATCATGA
ACTCCTCTGGATCTACTGGTCTGCCTAAAGGTGTCGCTCTGCCTCATAGAACTGCCTGCGTGAGATTCTC
GCATGCCAGAGATCCTATTTTTGGCAATCAAATCATTCCGGATACTGCGATTTTAAGTGTTGTTCCATTC
CATCACGGTTTTGGAATGTTTACTACACTCGGATATTTGATATGTGGATTTCGAGTCGTCTTAATGTATA
GATTTGAAGAAGAGCTGTTTCTGAGGAGCCTTCAGGATTACAAGATTCAAAGTGCGCTGCTGGTGCCAAC
CCTATTCTCCTTCTTCGCCAAAAGCACTCTGATTGACAAATACGATTTATCTAATTTACACGAAATTGCT
TCTGGTGGCGCTCCCCTCTCTAAGGAAGTCGGGGAAGCGGTTGCCAAGAGGTTCCATCTGCCAGGTATCA
GGCAAGGATATGGGCTCACTGAGACTACATCAGCTATTCTGATTACACCCGAGGGGGATGATAAACCGGG
CGCGGTCGGTAAAGTTGTTCCATTTTTTGAAGCGAAGGTTGTGGATCTGGATACCGGGAAAACGCTGGGC
GTTAATCAAAGAGGCGAACTGTGTGTGAGAGGTCCTATGATTATGTCCGGTTATGTAAACAATCCGGAAG
CGACCAACGCCTTGATTGACAAGGATGGATGGCTACATTCTGGAGACATAGCTTACTGGGACGAAGACGA
ACACTTCTTCATCGTTGACCGCCTGAAGTCTCTGATTAAGTACAAAGGCTATCAGGTGGCTCCCGCTGAA
TTGGAATCCATCTTGCTCCAACACCCCAACATCTTCGACGCAGGTGTCGCAGGTCTTCCCGACGATGACG
CCGGTGAACTTCCCGCCGCCGTTGTTGTTTTGGAGCACGGAAAGACGATGACGGAAAAAGAGATCGTGGA
TTACGTCGCCAGTCAAGTAACAACCGCGAAAAAGTTGCGCGGAGGAGTTGTGTTTGTGGACGAAGTACCG
AAAGGTCTTACCGGAAAACTCGACGCAAGAAAAATCAGAGAGATCCTCATAAAGGCCAAGAAGGGCGGAA
AGATCGCCGTGTAAGCTAGCGGATCCACCGGTGTCTAGAAAGCTTTGAGGCCGGCCTGCAGGCCCGCTGA
TCAGCCTCGACTGTGCCTTCTAGTTGCCAGCCATCTGTTGTTTGCCCCTCCCCCGTGCCTTCCTTGACCC
TGGAAGGTGCCACTCCCACTGTCCTTTCCTAATAAAATGAGGAAATTGCATCGCATTGTCTGAGTAGGTG
TCATTCTATTCTGGGGGGTGGGGTGGGGCAGGACAGCAAGGGGGAGGATTGGGAAGACAATAGCAGGCAT
GCTGGGGATGCGGTGGGCTCTATGGTAGCTTAGGAGGCGGAAAGAACCAGCGCGTAGCCTGACGTCCGAG
AGCCGTAGCCTGACGTCCGAGGGTACCAGCCTGACGTCCGAGAGCCGTAGCCTGACGTCCGAGTACTCCG
TAGAGGGTATATAATGGAAGCTCGACTTCCAGCTTGGCGAGCTCTTCGAAGCGGAATTCACCATGACTAG
TGGTGGTTCTGGTATGGTCTTCACACTCGAAGATTTCGTTGGGGACTGGCGACAGACAGCCGGCTACAAC
CTGGACCAAGTCCTTGAACAGGGAGGTGTGTCCAGTTTGTTTCAGAATCTCGGGGTGTCCGTAACTCCGA
TCCAAAGGATTGTCCTGAGCGGTGAAAATGGGCTGAAGATCGACATCCATGTCATCATCCCGTATGAAGG
TCTGAGCGGCGACCAAATGGGCCAGATCGAAAAAATTTTTAAGGTGGTGTACCCTGTGGATGATCATCAC
TTTAAGGTGATCCTGCACTATGGCACACTGGTAATCGACGGGGTTACGCCGAACATGATCGACTATTTCG
GACGGCCGTATGAAGGCATCGCCGTGTTCGACGGCAAAAAGATCACTGTAACAGGGACCCTGTGGAACGG
CAACAAAATTATCGACGAGCGCCTGATCAACCCCGACGGCTCCCTGCTGTTCCGAGTAACCATCAACGGA
GTGACCGGCTGGCGGCTGTGCGAACGCATTCTGGCGGCTAGCGGATCCACCGGTGTCTAGAAAGCTATAC
AGGTGCACCGCTTTATAATAAAACTGATACAGAGAACGTTATCATGTGTGTTGGTTTTTTTTGTGTGTGC
GGTTTAAGGGAGCCTCGGTCATAGCTGTTTCCTGTGTAAAACGACGGCCAGCGCGGGAGACGGTCAGTTC
GTCTCCAGCTCAGAAATTATGAGAGCGTTTAATAAAGTATTGACTATGGTTGACAAAACGTGTGTTGGAG
TTTTTTGTGTGCTTTGTCATCAACTGAGCCAGTAGGTCGAGGGTGCCTAATGAGTGAGCTAACTCACATT
AATTGCGTTGCGCTCACTGCCCGCTTTCCAGTCGGGAAACCTGTCGTGCCAGCTGCATTAATGAATCGGC
CAACGCGCGGGGAGAGGCGGTTTGCGTATTGGGCGCTCTTCCGCTTCCTCGCTCACTGACTCGCTGCGCT
CGGTCGTTCGGCTGCGGCGAGCGGTATCAGCTCACTCAAAGGCGGTAATACGGTTATCCACAGAATCAGG
GGATAACGCAGGAAAGAACATGTGAGCAAAAGGCCAGCAAAAGGCCAGGAACCGTAAAAAGGCCGCGTTG
CTGGCGTTTTTCCATAGGCTCCGCCCCCCTGACGAGCATCACAAAAATCGACGCTCAAGTCAGAGGTGGC
GAAACCCGACAGGACTATAAAGATACCAGGCGTTTCCCCCTGGAAGCTCCCTCGTGCGCTCTCCTGTTCC
GACCCTGCCGCTTACCGGATACCTGTCCGCCTTTCTCCCTTCGGGAAGCGTGGCGCTTTCTCATAGCTCA
CGCTGTAGGTATCTCAGTTCGGTGTAGGTCGTTCGCTCCAAGCTGGGCTGTGTGCACGAACCCCCCGTTC
AGCCCGACCGCTGCGCCTTATCCGGTAACTATCGTCTTGAGTCCAACCCGGTAAGACACGACTTATCGCC
ACTGGCAGCAGCCACTGGTAACAGGATTAGCAGAGCGAGGTATGTAGGCGGTGCTACAGAGTTCTTGAAG
TGGTGGCCTAACTACGGCTACACTAGAAGAACAGTATTTGGTATCTGCGCTCTGCTGAAGCCAGTTACCT
TCGGAAAAAGAGTTGGTAGCTCTTGATCCGGCAAACAAACCACCGCTGGTAGCGGTGGTTTTTTTGTTTG
CAAGCAGCAGATTACGCGCAGAAAAAAAGGATCTCAAGAAGATCCTTTGATCTTTTCTACGGGGATTATC
AAAAAGGATCTTCACCTAGATCCTTTTAAATTAAAAATGAAGTTTTAAATCAATCTAAAGTATATATGAG
TAAACTTGGTCTGACAG
Features (pLannotate 1.2.2; 13 found; start..end, strand, type, name):
      1..861     -  CDS            AmpR: β-lactamase; bla; confers resistance to ampicillin, carbenicillin, and related antibiotics
    862..966     -  promoter       AmpR promoter: bla
   1039..1538    +  promoter       PGK promoter: mouse phosphoglycerate kinase 1 promoter
   1582..3234    +  CDS            luciferase: firefly luciferase; luc+; enhanced luc+ version of the luciferase gene
   3301..3525    +  polyA_signal   bGH poly(A) signal: bovine growth hormone polyadenylation signal
   3534..3551    +  promoter       SV40 promoter (fragment): SV40 enhancer and early promoter
   3641..3672    +  promoter       minP: minimal TATA-box promoter with low basal activity
   3724..4236    +  CDS            Nluc: NanoLuc® luciferase human codon-optimized
   4314..4335    +  polyA_signal   poly(A) signal (fragment): synthetic polyadenylation signal
   4375..4391    -  CDS            lacZα (fragment): LacZα fragment of β-galactosidase; lacZ fragment
   4530..4551    -  protein_bind   CAP binding site: CAP binding activates transcription in the presence of cAMP. E. coli catabolite activator protein
   4564..4656    -  CDS            lacI (fragment): lac repressor; lacI; The lac repressor binds to the lac operator to inhibit transcription in E. coli. This inhibition can be relieved by adding lactose or isopropyl-β-D-thiogalactopyranoside (IPTG).
   4839..5427    -  rep_origin     ori: high-copy-number ColE1/pMB1/pBR322/pUC origin of replication
