[The description below was written by a language model from this plasmid's Addgene catalogue record and pLannotate feature annotations shown in this document.]
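Description:
pVH614 is a mammalian expression plasmid from the VAMSyB modular plasmid architecture, described as a "Tier-2" vector, meaning it combines several expression units on one backbone. It is built on pVH1002, a pUC57-derived backbone. It is propagated in E. coli at high copy through a ColE1/pUC-type origin and selected with ampicillin through the β-lactamase gene and its native promoter. The sequenced record is 5,547 nt. Short lacZα, lacI and CAP-binding-site fragments found near the origin are remnants of the cloning backbone, not functional elements.

The payload is a dual-luciferase reporter arrangement with two cassettes in the same orientation. In the first, the constitutive mouse phosphoglycerate kinase 1 (PGK) promoter drives the enhanced luc+ version of firefly luciferase (Photinus pyralis), terminated by the bovine growth hormone polyadenylation signal. In the second, the synthetic PCREm4 promoter drives human codon-optimized NanoLuc, followed by a synthetic poly(A) signal. PCREm4 is a cAMP response element-controlled promoter. The feature table annotates only its minimal TATA-box promoter (minP) and a very short SV40-like match upstream; the response elements themselves are not annotated. The purpose line also lists a third position, "A3-pA". The record does not explain this notation, and no coding sequence is annotated there.

Because the two luciferases use different substrates, they can be measured separately. NanoLuc output would report activation of cAMP/CRE-dependent signalling, and the constitutive firefly signal could serve as an internal reference for transfection efficiency or cell number. The record does not state a specific application beyond encoding these two cassettes.
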