Addgene plasmid #169603: pVH614
Purpose: Tier-2 vector encoding PmPGK1-driven Fluc and PCREm4-driven Nluc expression (PmPGK1-Fluc-pA::PCREm4-Nluc-pA::A3-pA).
Depositing lab: Martin Fussenegger. Depositing organization: ETH Zurich (Swiss Federal Institute of Technology). Publication: A versatile plasmid architecture for mammalian synthetic biology (VAMSyB). Haellman V, Strittmatter T, Bertschi A, Stucheli P, Fussenegger M. Metab Eng. 2021 Jul;66:41-50. doi: 10.1016/j.ymben.2021.04.003. Epub 2021 Apr 18. PubMed 33857582.
Backbone
  Vector backbone: pVH1002 (pUC57-based)
  Backbone size w/o insert (bp): 2689
  Vector type: Mammalian Expression
Growth in bacteria
  Bacterial resistance: Ampicillin, 100 μg/mL
  Growth temperature: 37°C
  Growth strain: DH5alpha
  Copy number: High Copy
Gene/Insert
  Gene/Insert name: PPGK-driven FLuc Luciferase expression cassette and cAMP response element-controlled NanoLuc Luciferase expression cassette (alt names: PPGK-FLuc; PCRE-NLuc)
  Species: Synthetic; Photinus pyralis
  Promoter: PCREm4 / PPGK
  Cloning method: Restriction Enzyme; 5′ cloning site Unknown (unknown if destroyed)
  Sequencing primers: 5′ AmpStart; 3′ CTGGCACGACAGGTTTCCCGACTGG
Terms and licenses: Academic/Nonprofit Terms; Industry Terms: Not Available to Industry
How to cite: pVH614 was a gift from Martin Fussenegger (Addgene plasmid # 169603 ; http://n2t.net/addgene:169603 ; RRID:Addgene_169603)
